Addgene plasmid #67559: sspa-GCaMP6s
Purpose: short photoactivatable fluorescent calcium reporter
Depositing lab: Ehud Isacoff. Depositing organization: University of California, Berkeley. Publication: Photoactivatable genetically encoded calcium indicators for targeted neuronal imaging. Berlin S, Carroll EC, Newman ZL, Okada HO, Quinn CM, Kallman B, Rockwell NC, Martin SS, Lagarias JC, Isacoff EY. Nat Methods. 2015 Jul 13. doi: 10.1038/nmeth.3480. PubMed 26167640.
Backbone
  Vector backbone: pGP-CMV (pEGFP-N1)
  Backbone manufacturer: Clonetech
  Backbone size w/o insert (bp): 3955
  Total vector size (bp): 5308
  Vector type: Mammalian Expression
Growth in bacteria
  Bacterial resistance: Kanamycin, 50 μg/mL
  Growth temperature: 37°C
  Growth strain: DH5alpha
  Copy number: High Copy
Gene/Insert
  Gene/Insert name: spa-GCaMP6s (alt name: superfolder photoactivatable GCaMP6f)
  Species: Synthetic
  Insert size (bp): 1261
  Mutation: K65T, I83V, G87S, Y92D, V115H, K118V, S187R, Y196N, L221F, T222S, I250V, F256S, N262T
Resource information
  A portion of this plasmid was derived from a plasmid made by: derived from Addgene clone #40753, published by Chen TW et al. article: ultrasensitive fluorescent proteins for imaging neuronal activity doi: 10.1038/nature12354
Terms and licenses: Academic/Nonprofit Terms; Industry Terms: Not Available to Industry
How to cite: sspa-GCaMP6s was a gift from Ehud Isacoff (Addgene plasmid # 67559 ; http://n2t.net/addgene:67559 ; RRID:Addgene_67559)
