[The description below was written by a language model from this plasmid's Addgene catalogue record.]
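Description:
sspa-GCaMP6s is a mammalian expression plasmid built on the pGP-CMV backbone, itself a derivative of pEGFP-N1. The catalogue lists a total size of about 5.3 kb, of which roughly 1.26 kb is insert. It is maintained in E. coli as a high-copy plasmid under kanamycin selection. No feature table accompanies the record, so individual elements are not itemised. The backbone name indicates CMV promoter-driven expression, but other regulatory parts, any tags and any mammalian selection marker are not explicitly stated.

The payload is a synthetic gene encoding a photoactivatable version of the genetically encoded calcium indicator GCaMP6s, described as a short photoactivatable fluorescent calcium reporter. It was derived in part from an earlier GCaMP6s plasmid and carries thirteen substitutions: K65T, I83V, G87S, Y92D, V115H, K118V, S187R, Y196N, L221F, T222S, I250V, F256S and N262T. The alternative name refers to a superfolder photoactivatable form, which suggests that the changes combine photoactivation and superfolder-type mutations, although the record does not assign a role to each one. The naming is not fully consistent: the plasmid is called sspa-GCaMP6s, the insert spa-GCaMP6s, and the alternative name mentions GCaMP6f, so the exact variant should be confirmed against the sequence.

GCaMP sensors couple a circularly permuted GFP to calmodulin and a calmodulin-binding peptide, so that fluorescence rises when calcium binds. A photoactivatable variant stays dim until it is switched on with light, so chosen cells or subcellular regions can be highlighted and their calcium activity then followed. The associated publication's title indicates use in targeted neuronal imaging.
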