>Addgene plasmid #67559 | sspa-GCaMP6s | depositor partial sequence | sequence record 116270 | insert
ATGGTCGACTCATCACGTCGTAAGTGGAATAAGACAGGTCACGCAGTCAGAGCTATAGGTCGGCTGAGCT
CACTCGAGAACGTCTATATCACCGCCGACAAGCAGAAGAACGGCATCAAGGCGAACTTCCACATCCGCCA
CAACGTGGAGGACGGCAGCGTGCAGCTCGCCGACCACTACCAGCAGAACACCCCCATCGGCGACGGCCCC
GTGCTGCTGCCCGACAACCACTACCTGAGCCATCAGTCCGTGCTTTCGAAAGACCCCAACGAGAAGCGCG
ATCACATGGTCCTGCTGGAGTTCGTGACCGCCGCCGGGATCACTCTCGGCATGGACGAGCTGTACAAGGG
CGGTACCGGAGGGAGCATGGTGAGCAAGGGCGAGGAGCTGTTCACCGGGGTGGTGCCCATCCTGGTCGAG
CTGGACGGCGACGTAAACGGCCACAAGTTCAGCGTGAGGGGCGAGGGTGAGGGCGATGCCACCAACGGCA
AGCTGACCCTGAAGTTCATCTGCACCACCGGCAAGCTGCCCGTGCCCTGGCCCACCCTCGTGACCACCTT
CAGCTACGGCGTGCAGTGCTTCAGCCGCTACCCCGACCACATGAAGCAGCACGACTTCTTCAAGTCCGCC
ATGCCCGAAGGCTACGTCCAGGAGCGCACCATCTCCTTCAAGGACGACGGCACCTACAAGACCCGCGCCG
AGGTGAAGTTCGAGGGCGACACCCTGGTGAACCGCATCGAGCTGAAGGGCATCGACTTCAAGGAGGACGG
CAACATCCTGGGGCACAAGCTGGAATACAACCTGCCGGACCAACTGACTGAAGAGCAGATCGCAGAATTT
AAAGAGGCTTTCTCCCTATTTGACAAGGACGGGGATGGGACAATAACAACCAAGGAGCTGGGGACGGTGA
TGCGGTCTCTGGGGCAGAACCCCACAGAAGCAGAGCTGCAGGACATGATCAATGAAGTAGATGCCGACGG
TGACGGCACAATCGACTTCCCTGAGTTCCTGACAATGATGGCAAGAAAAATGAAATACAGGGACACGGAA
GAAGAAATTAGAGAAGCGTTCGGTGTGTTTGATAAGGATGGCAATGGCTACATCAGTGCAGCAGAGCTTC
GCCACGTGATGACAAACCTTGGAGAGAAGTTAACAGATGAAGAGGTTGATGAAATGATCAGGGAAGCAGA
CATCGATGGGGATGGTCAGGTAAACTACGAAGAGTTTGTACAAATGATGACAGCGAAGTGAGCGGCCGCG
ACTCTAGAT
