>Addgene plasmid #67559 | sspa-GCaMP6s | addgene partial sequence | sequence record 119927 | CMV-F 5'-CGCAAATGGGCGGTAGGCGTG-3'
TGAACCGTCAGATCCGCTAGCGCTACCGGACTCAGATCTCGCCACCATGGTCGACTCATCACGTCGTAAG
TGGAATAAGACAGGTCACGCAGTCAGAGCTATAGGTCGGCTGAGCTCACTCGAGAACGTCTATATCACCG
CCGACAAGCAGAAGAACGGCATCAAGGCGAACTTCCACATCCGCCACAACGTGGAGGACGGCAGCGTGCA
GCTCGCCGACCACTACCAGCAGAACACCCCCATCGGCGACGGCCCCGTGCTGCTGCCCGACAACCACTAC
CTGAGCCATCAGTCCGTGCTTTCGAAAGACCCCAACGAGAAGCGCGATCACATGGTCCTGCTGGAGTTCG
TGACCGCCGCCGGGATCACTCTCGGCATGGACGAGCTGTACAAGGGCGGTACCGGAGGGAGCATGGTGAG
CAAGGGCGAGGAGCTGTTCACCGGGGTGGTGCCCATCCTGGTCGAGCTGGACGGCGACGTAAACGGCCAC
AAGTTCAGCGTGAGGGGCGAGGGTGAGGGCGATGCCACCAACGGCAAGCTGACCCTGAAGTTCATCTGCA
CCACCGGCAAGCTGCCCGTGCCCTGGCCCACCCTCGTGACCACCTTCAGCTACGGCGTGCAGTGCTTCAG
CCGCTACCCCGACCACATGAAGCAGCACGACTTCTTCAAGTCCGCCATGCCCGAAGGCTACGTCCAGGAG
CGCACCATCTCCTTCAAGGACGACGGCACCTACAAGACCCGCGCCGAGGTGAAGTTCGAGGGCGACACCC
TGGTGAACCGCATCGAGCTGAAGGGCATCGACTTCAAGGAGGACGGCAACATCCTGGGG
