>Addgene plasmid #67559 | sspa-GCaMP6s | addgene partial sequence | sequence record 119934 | SV40pA-R 5'-GAAATTTGTGATGCTATTGC-3'
AACAACAACAATTGCATTCATTTTATGTTTCAGGTTCAGGGGGAGGTGTGGGAGGTTTTTTAAAGCAAGT
AAAACCTCTACAAATGTGGTATGGCTGATTATGATCTAGAGTCGCGGCCGCTCACTTCGCTGTCATCATT
TGTACAAACTCTTCGTAGTTTACCTGACCATCCCCATCGATGTCTGCTTCCCTGATCATTTCATCAACCT
CTTCATCTGTTAACTTCTCTCCAAGGTTTGTCATCACGTGGCGAAGCTCTGCTGCACTGATGTAGCCATT
GCCATCCTTATCAAACACACCGAACGCTTCTCTAATTTCTTCTTCCGTGTCCCTGTATTTCATTTTTCTT
GCCATCATTGTCAGGAACTCAGGGAAGTCGATTGTGCCGTCACCGTCGGCATCTACTTCATTGATCATGT
CCTGCAGCTCTGCTTCTGTGGGGTTCTGCCCCAGAGACCGCATCACCGTCCCCAGCTCCTTGGTTGTTAT
TGTCCCATCCCCGTCCTTGTCAAATAGGGAGAAAGCCTCTTTAAATTCTGCGATCTGCTCTTCAGTCAGT
TGGTCCGGCAGGTTGTATTCCAGCTTGTGCCCCAGGATGTTGCCGTCCTCCTTGAAGTCGATGCCCTTCA
GCTCGATGCGGTTCACCAGGGTGTCGCCCTCGAACTTCACCTCGGCGCGGGTCTTGTAGGTGCCGTCGTC
CTTGAAGGAGATGGTGCGCTCCTGGACG
